Addgene plasmid #120188: pCMV-GFP-CENPBpA-fixed-length-clone-10
Purpose: Randomly picked clone 10 of the pCMV-GFP-CENPBpA-fixed-length library
Depositing lab: David Bartel. Depositing organization: Whitehead Institute for Biomedical Research. Publication: Widespread Influence of 3'-End Structures on Mammalian mRNA Processing and Stability. Wu X, Bartel DP. Cell. 2017 May 18;169(5):905-917.e11. doi: 10.1016/j.cell.2017.04.036. PubMed 28525757.
Backbone
  Vector backbone: pCMV-GFP
  Vector type: Mammalian Expression
Growth in bacteria
  Bacterial resistance: Ampicillin, 100 μg/mL
  Growth temperature: 37°C
  Growth strain: DH5alpha
  Copy number: Unknown
Gene/Insert
  Gene/Insert name: CENPB poly(A) site
  Species: H. sapiens (human)
  Insert size (bp): 254
Terms and licenses: Academic/Nonprofit Terms; Industry Terms: Not Available to Industry
How to cite: pCMV-GFP-CENPBpA-fixed-length-clone-10 was a gift from David Bartel (Addgene plasmid # 120188 ; http://n2t.net/addgene:120188 ; RRID:Addgene_120188)
