[The description below was written by a language model from this plasmid's Addgene catalogue record and pLannotate feature annotations shown in this document.]
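Description:
pCMV-GFP-CENPBpA-fixed-length-clone-10 is a mammalian expression plasmid built on the pCMV-GFP backbone and is one randomly picked member of the pCMV-GFP-CENPBpA-fixed-length library. It is propagated in E. coli through a high-copy ColE1/pUC-type origin and selected with ampicillin via the β-lactamase gene and its own promoter. The 4.7 kb sequenced record also contains remnants typical of cloning-vector backbones (lac promoter and operator, CAP site, short lacI fragments), as well as an SV40 origin, which can support episomal replication in cells expressing large T antigen, and an SV40 poly(A) signal. No mammalian selection marker is annotated.

The expression unit consists of the human cytomegalovirus immediate early enhancer and promoter, a short multiple cloning site, and the EGFP coding sequence. According to the catalogue entry, the insert is a 254 bp human CENPB polyadenylation site. The automated feature table does not annotate this element explicitly, but there is an unannotated stretch of about 200 bp between the end of EGFP and the next features, where a 3′-end test sequence would plausibly sit; this placement is an inference rather than something the record states. Downstream lie a β-globin-derived fragment (matched by homology to a lemur HBB entry) and the rabbit β-globin poly(A) signal, which could act as a fallback processing site for transcripts that read through an upstream site.

The library's name and associated study on 3′-end structures in mammalian mRNA processing and stability suggest use as a GFP reporter for cleavage and polyadenylation at CENPB site variants. The record does not state how this clone differs from other library members.
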