Features (pLannotate 1.2.2; 18 found; start..end, strand, type, name):
     55..358     +  enhancer       CMV enhancer: human cytomegalovirus immediate early enhancer
    359..562     +  promoter       CMV promoter: human cytomegalovirus (CMV) immediate early promoter
    585..665     +  misc_feature   MCS: multiple cloning site
    673..1392    +  CDS            EGFP: the original enhanced GFP (Yang et al., 1996) mammalian codon-optimized
   1596..1727    +  CDS            HBB (fragment): HBB_EULFU - Experimental evidence at protein level: Swiss-Prot protein existence level 1. Involved in oxygen transport from the lung to the various peripheral tissues. From Eulemur fulvus fulvus (Brown lemur).
   1798..1853    +  polyA_signal   β-globin poly(A) signal: rabbit β-globin polyadenylation signal (Gil and Proudfoot, 1987)
   2238..2254    -  protein_bind   lac operator: The lac repressor binds to the lac operator to inhibit transcription in E. coli. This inhibition can be relieved by adding lactose or isopropyl-β-D-thiogalactopyranoside (IPTG). lac repressor encoded by lacI
   2262..2292    -  promoter       lac promoter: promoter for the E. coli lac operon
   2307..2328    -  protein_bind   CAP binding site: CAP binding activates transcription in the presence of cAMP. E. coli catabolite activator protein
   2341..2380    -  CDS            lacI (fragment): lac repressor; lacI; The lac repressor binds to the lac operator to inhibit transcription in E. coli. This inhibition can be relieved by adding lactose or isopropyl-β-D-thiogalactopyranoside (IPTG).
   2387..2409    +  promoter       SV40 promoter (fragment): SV40 enhancer and early promoter
   2433..2568    +  rep_origin     SV40 ori: SV40 origin of replication
   2588..2722    +  polyA_signal   SV40 poly(A) signal: SV40 polyadenylation signal
   2724..2778    -  CDS            lacI (fragment): lac repressor; lacI; The lac repressor binds to the lac operator to inhibit transcription in E. coli. This inhibition can be relieved by adding lactose or isopropyl-β-D-thiogalactopyranoside (IPTG).
   2961..3549    -  rep_origin     ori: high-copy-number ColE1/pMB1/pBR322/pUC origin of replication
   3720..4580    -  CDS            AmpR: β-lactamase; bla; confers resistance to ampicillin, carbenicillin, and related antibiotics
   4581..4685    -  promoter       AmpR promoter: bla
   4716..4733    +  enhancer       CMV enhancer (fragment): human cytomegalovirus immediate early enhancer
>Addgene plasmid #120188 | pCMV-GFP-CENPBpA-fixed-length-clone-10 | addgene full sequence | sequence record 274600 | Addgene NGS Result
GTAATAGTAATCAATTACGGGGTCATTAGTTCATAGCCCATATATGGAGTTCCGCGTTACATAACTTACG
GTAAATGGCCCGCCTGGCTGACCGCCCAACGACCCCCGCCCATTGACGTCAATAATGACGTATGTTCCCA
TAGTAACGCCAATAGGGACTTTCCATTGACGTCAATGGGTGGAGTATTTACGGTAAACTGCCCACTTGGC
AGTACATCAAGTGTATCATATGCCAAGTACGCCCCCTATTGACGTCAATGACGGTAAATGGCCCGCCTGG
CATTATGCCCAGTACATGACCTTATGGGACTTTCCTACTTGGCAGTACATCTACGTATTAGTCATCGCTA
TTACCATGGTGATGCGGTTTTGGCAGTACATCAATGGGCGTGGATAGCGGTTTGACTCACGGGGATTTCC
AAGTCTCCACCCCATTGACGTCAATGGGAGTTTGTTTTGGCACCAAAATCAACGGGACTTTCCAAAATGT
CGTAACAACTCCGCCCCATTGACGCAAATGGGCGGTAGGCGTGTACGGTGGGAGGTCTATATAAGCAGAG
CTGGTTTAGTGAACCGTCAGATCCGCTAGCGCTACCGGACTCAGATCTCGAGCTCAAGCTTCGAATTCTG
CAGTCGACGGTACCGCGGGCCCGGGATCCACCGGTCGCCACCATGGTGAGCAAGGGCGAGGAGCTGTTCA
CCGGGGTGGTGCCCATCCTGGTCGAGCTGGACGGCGACGTAAACGGCCACAAGTTCAGCGTGTCCGGCGA
GGGCGAGGGCGATGCCACCTACGGCAAGCTGACCCTGAAGTTCATCTGCACCACCGGCAAGCTGCCCGTG
CCCTGGCCCACCCTCGTGACCACCCTGACCTACGGCGTGCAGTGCTTCAGCCGCTACCCCGACCACATGA
AGCAGCACGACTTCTTCAAGTCCGCCATGCCCGAAGGCTACGTCCAGGAGCGCACCATCTTCTTCAAGGA
CGACGGCAACTACAAGACCCGCGCCGAGGTGAAGTTCGAGGGCGACACCCTGGTGAACCGCATCGAGCTG
AAGGGCATCGACTTCAAGGAGGACGGCAACATCCTGGGGCACAAGCTGGAGTACAACTACAACAGCCACA
ACGTCTATATCATGGCCGACAAGCAGAAGAACGGCATCAAGGTGAACTTCAAGATCCGCCACAACATCGA
GGACGGCAGCGTGCAGCTCGCCGACCACTACCAGCAGAACACCCCCATCGGCGACGGCCCCGTGCTGCTG
CCCGACAACCACTACCTGAGCACCCAGTCCGCCCTGAGCAAAGACCCCAACGAGAAGCGCGATCACATGG
TCCTGCTGGAGTTCGTGACCGCCGCCGGGATCACTCTCGGCATGGACGAGCTGTACAAGTAAAGCGGCCG
CACTCCTCAGGTGCATGCCTCTCCTCCCTCTCTGGCAGGGCCCCATCCTGGGCAGAGGGGCCTGGGGCTG
GGCCCAGAGTCCAGCCGTCCAGCTGCTCCTTTCCCAGTTTGATTTCAATAAATCTGGCCACTCCCCTTTT
GTAGGGGTTAACGTTTTAACAGCCAAGGGTGCATCCTTCATGGTCTGGGCTTGCGTCTGTCTTGGGGGAC
TTATTCGTCCTGGCTCTCTTTGGTCCTTGCTCTGGTGGGACATGGAGGCAAGTGTTGAAGGCTGCCTATC
AGAAGGTGGTGGCTGGTGTGGCCAATGCCCTGGCTCACAAATACCACTGAGATCTTTTTCCCTCTGCCAA
AAATTATGGGGACATCATGAAGCCCCTTGAGCATCTGACTTCTGGCTAATAAAGGAAATTTATTTTCATT
GCAATAGTGTGTTGGAATTTTTTGTGTCTCTCACTCGGAAGGACATATGGGAGGGCAAATCATTTAAAAC
ATCAGAATGAGTATTTGGTTTAGAGTTTGGCAACATATGCCCATATGCTGGCTGCCATGAACAAAGGTTG
GCTATAAAGAGGTCATCAGTATATGAAACAGCCCCCTGCTGTCCATTCCTTATTCCATAGAAAAGCCTTG
ACTTGAGGTTAGATTTTTTTTATATTTTGTTTTGTGTTATTTTTTTCTTTAACATCCCTAAAATTTTCCT
TACATGTTTTACTAGCCAGATTTTTCCTCCTCTCCTGACTACTCCCAGTCATAGCTGTCCCTCTTCTCTT
ATGGAGATCCCTCGACCTGCAGCCCAAGCTTGGCGTAATCATGGTCATAGCTGTTTCCTGTGTGAAATTG
TTATCCGCTCACAATTCCACACAACATACGAGCCGGAAGCATAAAGTGTAAAGCCTGGGGTGCCTAATGA
GTGAGCTAACTCACATTAATTGCGTTGCGCTCACTGCCCGCTTTCCAGTCGGGAAACCTGTCGTGCCAGC
GGATCCGCATCTCAATTAGTCAGCAACCATAGTCCCGCCCCTAACTCCGCCCATCCCGCCCCTAACTCCG
CCCAGTTCCGCCCATTCTCCGCCCCATGGCTGACTAATTTTTTTTATTTATGCAGAGGCCGAGGCCGCCT
CGGCCTCTGAGCTATTCCAGAAGTAGTGAGGAGGCTTTTTTGGAGGCCTAGGCTTTTGCAAAAAGCTAAC
TTGTTTATTGCAGCTTATAATGGTTACAAATAAAGCAATAGCATCACAAATTTCACAAATAAAGCATTTT
TTTCACTGCATTCTAGTTGTGGTTTGTCCAAACTCATCAATGTATCTTATCATGTCTGGATCCGCTGCAT
TAATGAATCGGCCAACGCGCGGGGAGAGGCGGTTTGCGTATTGGGCGCTCTTCCGCTTCCTCGCTCACTG
ACTCGCTGCGCTCGGTCGTTCGGCTGCGGCGAGCGGTATCAGCTCACTCAAAGGCGGTAATACGGTTATC
CACAGAATCAGGGGATAACGCAGGAAAGAACATGTGAGCAAAAGGCCAGCAAAAGGCCAGGAACCGTAAA
AAGGCCGCGTTGCTGGCGTTTTTCCATAGGCTCCGCCCCCCTGACGAGCATCACAAAAATCGACGCTCAA
GTCAGAGGTGGCGAAACCCGACAGGACTATAAAGATACCAGGCGTTTCCCCCTGGAAGCTCCCTCGTGCG
CTCTCCTGTTCCGACCCTGCCGCTTACCGGATACCTGTCCGCCTTTCTCCCTTCGGGAAGCGTGGCGCTT
TCTCATAGCTCACGCTGTAGGTATCTCAGTTCGGTGTAGGTCGTTCGCTCCAAGCTGGGCTGTGTGCACG
AACCCCCCGTTCAGCCCGACCGCTGCGCCTTATCCGGTAACTATCGTCTTGAGTCCAACCCGGTAAGACA
CGACTTATCGCCACTGGCAGCAGCCACTGGTAACAGGATTAGCAGAGCGAGGTATGTAGGCGGTGCTACA
GAGTTCTTGAAGTGGTGGCCTAACTACGGCTACACTAGAAGAACAGTATTTGGTATCTGCGCTCTGCTGA
AGCCAGTTACCTTCGGAAAAAGAGTTGGTAGCTCTTGATCCGGCAAACAAACCACCGCTGGTAGCGGTGG
TTTTTTTGTTTGCAAGCAGCAGATTACGCGCAGAAAAAAAGGATCTCAAGAAGATCCTTTGATCTTTTCT
ACGGGGTCTGACGCTCAGTGGAACGAAAACTCACGTTAAGGGATTTTGGTCATGAGATTATCAAAAAGGA
TCTTCACCTAGATCCTTTTAAATTAAAAATGAAGTTTTAAATCAATCTAAAGTATATATGAGTAAACTTG
GTCTGACAGTTACCAATGCTTAATCAGTGAGGCACCTATCTCAGCGATCTGTCTATTTCGTTCATCCATA
GTTGCCTGACTCCCCGTCGTGTAGATAACTACGATACGGGAGGGCTTACCATCTGGCCCCAGTGCTGCAA
TGATACCGCGAGACCCACGCTCACCGGCTCCAGATTTATCAGCAATAAACCAGCCAGCCGGAAGGGCCGA
GCGCAGAAGTGGTCCTGCAACTTTATCCGCCTCCATCCAGTCTATTAATTGTTGCCGGGAAGCTAGAGTA
AGTAGTTCGCCAGTTAATAGTTTGCGCAACGTTGTTGCCATTGCTACAGGCATCGTGGTGTCACGCTCGT
CGTTTGGTATGGCTTCATTCAGCTCCGGTTCCCAACGATCAAGGCGAGTTACATGATCCCCCATGTTGTG
CAAAAAAGCGGTTAGCTCCTTCGGTCCTCCGATCGTTGTCAGAAGTAAGTTGGCCGCAGTGTTATCACTC
ATGGTTATGGCAGCACTGCATAATTCTCTTACTGTCATGCCATCCGTAAGATGCTTTTCTGTGACTGGTG
AGTACTCAACCAAGTCATTCTGAGAATAGTGTATGCGGCGACCGAGTTGCTCTTGCCCGGCGTCAATACG
GGATAATACCGCGCCACATAGCAGAACTTTAAAAGTGCTCATCATTGGAAAACGTTCTTCGGGGCGAAAA
CTCTCAAGGATCTTACCGCTGTTGAGATCCAGTTCGATGTAACCCACTCGTGCACCCAACTGATCTTCAG
CATCTTTTACTTTCACCAGCGTTTCTGGGTGAGCAAAAACAGGAAGGCAAAATGCCGCAAAAAAGGGAAT
AAGGGCGACACGGAAATGTTGAATACTCATACTCTTCCTTTTTCAATATTATTGAAGCATTTATCAGGGT
TATTGTCTCATGAGCGGATACATATTTGAATGTATTTAGAAAAATAAACAAATAGGGGTTCCGCGCACAT
TTCCCCGAAAAGTGCCACCTGGGTCGACATTGATTATTGACTA
